>Addgene plasmid #52295 | His Puc (aa 1-393) | addgene partial sequence | sequence record 81648 | LacI-R 5'-GGCATACTCTGCGACATCGT-3'
TTGACTCTCTTCCGGGCGCTATCATGCCATACCGCGAAAGGTTTTGCGCCATTCGATGGTGTCCGGGATC
TCGACGCTCTCCCTTATGCGACTCCTGCATTAGGAAATTAATACGACTCACTATAGGGGAATTGTGAGCG
GATAACAATTCCCCTGTAGAAATAATTTTGTTTAACTTTAATAAGGAGATATACCATGGGCAGCAGCCAT
CACCATCATCACCACAGCCAGGATCCGATGTGTGTGAATCGAGAAACGCAGAGCAGCAGCAACAATAATA
GCAACAACACTACAACGGCAACGTCAACAGCACGCAACAACAACAGCCACAACGGACGCTGTGAGTGCGA
CGGAGACGGCGACAGCGTGAGTCATATACAAAGTGAAATGAAAATGCGGATAAAGCGAGAAGCGCCGTGT
CTTCTGTTATTTATGCCAATCCAAAATACCAACAACAACAATCGCATTGGTGCCAATCAGAAGGACTATC
CCAACAAGCGGTCCAGGGAGAATCTGGCATGTGACGAAGTGACATCGACGACGTCATCATCCACGGCAAT
GAACGGCGGCGGACGGACGCCGGCGCTAACCCGCAGCTGCTCCAGTCCGGCGGTCTACGATATAGAAACA
CACCCCGCCTCGCCCGTTTTCCCGCATCTATTGCTGGGCAATGGACGCGACGCCGACGATCCCAGCAGCG
TGGGCGCCAACTGTGTGCTGAACGTTACCTGCCAAAGTCCCAATGAGAGCCATCTGCAGGGCCTCAAGTA
CATGCAAATACCTGCCAGCGATACGCCACATCAGAACATCAAGCAGTACTTCCAGGAGGCCTACGACTTT
ATCGAAGATGCACGGAAAACGGG
