>Addgene plasmid #52295 | His Puc (aa 1-393) | addgene partial sequence | sequence record 81682 | T7term 5'-GCTAGTTATTGCTCAGCGG-3'
GTAGACGAGTCCATGTGCTGGCGTTCAAATTTCGCAGCAGCGGTTTCTTTACCAGACTCGAGGGTACCGA
CGTCAGCGATCGCGTGGCCGGCCGATATCCAATTGAGATCTGCCATATGTATATCTCCTTCTTATACTTA
ACTAATATACTAAGATGGGGAATTGTTATCCGCTCACAATTCCCCTATAGTGAGTCGTATTAATTTCGAT
TATGCGGCCGTGTACAATACGATTACTTTCTGTTCGACTTAAGCATTATGCGGCCGCAAGCTTGTCGACT
CAGATGCCACTGCTGCTGCTTGTGGAGCTGGGTGAATCTAGTTCTGAAACCGACGACGCTGCCGCCGAAG
TGCTGGGCGCCTCGTCATCCGGGGTAATTGGCGGCGAGGTCAATCTGGATGAGCAGTTACTACCCGCCAG
GCTGCCGGAGCCGCTGTCCACATCATCGTAATCAAACCCATCCTCGTCCATAGCCTCGCTATCCGACTTG
GATTTACCCCGTTCCCGCTGTTCCCGCTTCTCCTCTATCTCCTCCTCCTCTGGCTGCTCCACCAGTTGAC
TAGATTGGGTGCTTAATCCCACAGAAGATGACGAAGGATTGCTAGGACTATTCAGGTGCGGGGTTGCGGG
CGCCAGGACTCCGCTCTTGCGCAAATTCTGCTCCAGCTCCAGCAGCTGGCCCATGAAGTTCAGATTGGGC
GAGATGATCGGCCGGGCCACTTTCACCAGCTTGTAGGCCTCCAGCAGGGAGAGCGACTTGTACCGCATGA
CGTAGGCGATGGCAATGGTGGCGCTCCGCGAAATCCCCGCGTGGCAGTGCAGCAGCACTCGGGAACCCGT
TTTCCGTGCATCTTCGATAAAGTCGTAGGCCTCCTGGAAGTACTGCTTGATGTTCTGATGTGGCGTATCG
CTGGCAGGTATTTGCATGTACTTGAGGCCCTGCAGATGGCTCTCATTGGGACTTTGGCAGGTA
