[The description below was written by a language model from this plasmid's Addgene catalogue record.]
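Description:
His Puc (aa 1-393) is a bacterial expression plasmid built on the pRSFDuet backbone (Novagen) for producing a His-tagged fragment of the Drosophila melanogaster protein Puckered (Puc, CG7850), a dual-specificity phosphatase that acts on JNK, as reflected in its aliases JNK-DSP and PUC/MKP. The plasmid is selected with kanamycin. pRSFDuet-type vectors generally replicate from the RSF1030 origin and carry lacI together with two T7 promoter cloning regions designed for co-expression. No feature table accompanies this record, however, so these elements are inferred from the named backbone rather than confirmed for this construct. The copy number is listed as unknown.

The Puc fragment is transcribed from a T7 promoter and fused at its N terminus to a His tag supplied by the backbone. Expression therefore requires an E. coli host that provides T7 RNA polymerase, and the product can be purified by immobilised metal affinity chromatography. The insert was introduced by restriction cloning, but the sites used are not recorded. The depositor notes that, relative to the GenBank reference protein, the insert carries three additional amino acids between residues 309 and 310. The endpoint numbering of 393 includes these extra residues but does not count the initiating methionine.

The stated purpose is bacterial expression of the tagged Puc fragment. The associated publication concerns structures of SPOP-substrate complexes and the architecture of BTB-Cul3 ubiquitin ligases, which suggests the recombinant protein was made for biochemical or structural work on Puc as a SPOP substrate, although the record does not say so explicitly.
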