Addgene plasmid #52295: His Puc (aa 1-393)
Purpose: Bacterial expression of His tagged Drosophila Puc fragment
Depositing lab: Brenda Schulman. Depositing organization: St. Jude Children's Research Hospital. Publication: Structures of SPOP-substrate complexes: insights into molecular architectures of BTB-Cul3 ubiquitin ligases. Zhuang M, Calabrese MF, Liu J, Waddell MB, Nourse A, Hammel M, Miller DJ, Walden H, Duda DM, Seyedin SN, Hoggard T, Harper JW, White KP, Schulman BA. Mol Cell. 2009 Oct 9;36(1):39-50. doi: 10.1016/j.molcel.2009.09.022. PubMed 19818708.
Backbone
  Vector backbone: pRSFDuet
  Backbone manufacturer: Novagen
  Vector type: Bacterial Expression
Growth in bacteria
  Bacterial resistance: Kanamycin, 50 μg/mL
  Growth temperature: 37°C
  Growth strain: DH5alpha
  Copy number: Unknown
Gene/Insert
  Gene/Insert name: Puc
  Species: D. melanogaster (fly)
  Entrez Gene: puc (a.k.a. Dmel_CG7850, 0238/03, 1351/08, CG7850, Dmel\CG7850, JNK-DSP, PUC, PUC/MKP, Puc, hrt, l(3)84Eh, l(3)A251.1, l(3)j4E1, vco)
  Promoter: T7
  Tag / fusion protein: His (N terminal on backbone)
  Cloning method: Restriction Enzyme; 5′ cloning site unknown (unknown if destroyed); 3′ cloning site unknown (unknown if destroyed)
  Sequencing primers: 5′ LacI-R
Terms and licenses: Academic/Nonprofit Terms; Industry Terms: Not Available to Industry
Depositor comments: When compared to GenBank reference sequence NP_524273.1, the Puc insert in this plasmid contains an additional 3 amino acids between aa 309 & 310. The numbering of Puc ending at aa 393 does not count the starting Met but does include the additional 3 amino acids.
How to cite: His Puc (aa 1-393) was a gift from Brenda Schulman (Addgene plasmid # 52295 ; http://n2t.net/addgene:52295 ; RRID:Addgene_52295)
